>Addgene plasmid #208852 | pLenti_CMV:Flag-Antares | addgene full sequence | sequence record 424331 | Addgene NGS Result
ACATAACTTACGGTAAATGGCCCGCCTGGCTGACCGCCCAACGACCCCCGCCCATTGACGTCAATAATGA
CGTATGTTCCCATAGTAACGCCAATAGGGACTTTCCATTGACGTCAATGGGTGGAGTATTTACGGTAAAC
TGCCCACTTGGCAGTACATCAAGTGTATCATATGCCAAGTACGCCCCCTATTGACGTCAATGACGGTAAA
TGGCCCGCCTGGCATTATGCCCAGTACATGACCTTATGGGACTTTCCTACTTGGCAGTACATCTACGTAT
TAGTCATCGCTATTACCATGGTGATGCGGTTTTGGCAGTACATCAATGGGCGTGGATAGCGGTTTGACTC
ACGGGGATTTCCAAGTCTCCACCCCATTGACGTCAATGGGAGTTTGTTTTGGCACCAAAATCAACGGGAC
TTTCCAAAATGTCGTAACAACTCCGCCCCATTGACGCAAATGGGCGGTAGGCGTGTACGGTGGGAGGTCT
ATATAAGCAGAGCTCGTTTAGTGAACCGTCAGATCGCCTGGAGACGCCATCCACGCTGTTTTGACCTCCA
TAGAAGACACCGACTCTAGAATGGACTACAAGGACGACGATGACAAGGTGAGCAAGGGCGAGGAGCTGAT
CAAGGAGAACATGAGAAGCAAGCTGTACCTGGAAGGCAGCGTGAACGGCCACCAGTTCAAGTGCACCCAC
GAAGGGGAGGGCAAGCCCTACGAGGGCAAGCAGACCAACAGGATCAAGGTGGTGGAGGGAGGCCCCCTGC
CGTTCGCATTCGACATCCTGGCCACCCACTTTATGTACGGGAGCAAGGTGTTCATCAAGTACCCCGCCGA
CCTCCCCGATTATTTTAAGCAGTCCTTCCCTGAGGGCTTCACATGGGAGAGAGTCATGGTGTTCGAAGAC
GGGGGCGTGCTGACCGCCACCCAGGACACCAGCCTCCAGGACGGCGAGCTCATCTACAACGTCAAGGTCA
GAGGGGTGAACTTCCCAGCCAACGGCCCCGTGATGCAGAAGAAAACACTGGGCTGGGAGCCCAGCACCGA
GACCATGTACCCCGCTGACGGCGGCCTGGAAGGCAGATGCGACAAGGCCCTGAAGCTCGTGGGCGGGGGC
CACCTGCACGTCAACTTCAAGACCACATACAAGTCCAAGAAACCCGTGAAGATGCCCGGCGTCCACTACG
TGGACCGCAGACTGGAAAGAATCAAGGAGGCCGACAACGAGACCTACGTCGAGCAGTACGAGCACGCTGT
GGCCAGATACTCCAACCTGGGCGGAGGCTTCACACTCGAAGATTTCGTTGGGGACTGGCGACAGACAGCC
GGCTACAACCTGGACCAAGTCCTTGAACAGGGAGGTGTGTCCAGTTTGTTTCAGAATCTCGGGGTGTCCG
TAACTCCGATCCAAAGGATTGTCCTGAGCGGTGAAAATGGGCTGAAGATCGACATCCATGTCATCATCCC
GTATGAAGGTCTGAGCGGCGACCAAATGGGCCAGATCGAAAAAATTTTTAAGGTGGTGTACCCTGTGGAT
GATCATCACTTTAAGGTGATCCTGCACTATGGCACACTGGTAATCGACGGGGTTACGCCGAACATGATCG
ACTATTTCGGACGGCCGTATGAAGGCATCGCCGTGTTCGACGGCAAAAAGATCACTGTAACAGGGACCCT
GTGGAACGGCAACAAAATTATCGACGAGCGCCTGATCAACCCCGACGGCTCCCTGCTGTTCCGAGTAACC
ATCAACGGAGTGACCGGCTGGCGGCTGTGCGAACGCATTCTGGCGAGGCACGAGCTGATCAAGGAGAACA
TGAGAAGCAAGCTGTACCTGGAAGGCAGCGTGAACGGCCACCAGTTCAAGTGCACCCACGAAGGGGAGGG
CAAGCCCTACGAGGGCAAGCAGACCAACAGGATCAAGGTGGTGGAGGGAGGCCCCCTGCCGTTCGCATTC
GACATCCTGGCCACCCACTTTATGTACGGGAGCAAGGTGTTCATCAAGTACCCCGCCGACCTCCCCGATT
ATTTTAAGCAGTCCTTCCCTGAGGGCTTCACATGGGAGAGAGTCATGGTGTTCGAAGACGGGGGCGTGCT
GACCGCCACCCAGGACACCAGCCTCCAGGACGGCGAGCTCATCTACAACGTCAAGGTCAGAGGGGTGAAC
TTCCCAGCCAACGGCCCCGTGATGCAGAAGAAAACACTGGGCTGGGAGCCCAGCACCGAGACCATGTACC
CCGCTGACGGCGGCCTGGAAGGCAGATGCGACAAGGCCCTGAAGCTCGTGGGCGGGGGCCACCTGCACGT
CAACTTCAAGACCACATACAAGTCCAAGAAACCCGTGAAGATGCCCGGCGTCCACTACGTGGACCGCAGA
CTGGAAAGAATCAAGGAGGCCGACAACGAGACCTACGTCGAGCAGTACGAGCACGCTGTGGCCAGATACT
CCAACCTGGGCGGAGGCATGGACGAGCTGTACAAGTAAGGATCCGGACTAGTTAACGCGTCGACCAGTGG
TCGACCCTGTGGAATGTGTGTCAGTTAGGGTGTGGAAAGTCCCCAGGCTCCCCAGCAGGCAGAAGTATGC
AAAGCATGCATCTCAATTAGTCAGCAACCAGGTGTGGAAAGTCCCCAGGCTCCCCAGCAGGCAGAAGTAT
GCAAAGCATGCATCTCAATTAGTCAGCAACCATAGTCCCGCCCCTAACTCCGCCCATCCCGCCCCTAACT
CCGCCCAGTTCCGCCCATTCTCCGCCCCATGGCTGACTAATTTTTTTTATTTATGCAGAGGCCGAGGCCG
CCTCGGCCTCTGAGCTATTCCAGAAGTAGTGAGGAGGCTTTTTTGGAGGCCTAGGCTTTTGCAAAAAGCT
TACCATGACCGAGTACAAGCCCACGGTGCGCCTCGCCACCCGCGACGACGTCCCCAGGGCCGTACGCACC
CTCGCCGCCGCGTTCGCCGACTACCCCGCCACGCGCCACACCGTCGATCCGGACCGCCACATCGAGCGGG
TCACCGAGCTGCAAGAACTCTTCCTCACGCGCGTCGGGCTCGACATCGGCAAGGTGTGGGTCGCGGACGA
CGGCGCCGCGGTGGCGGTCTGGACCACGCCGGAGAGCGTCGAAGCGGGGGCGGTGTTCGCCGAGATCGGC
CCGCGCATGGCCGAGTTGAGCGGTTCCCGGCTGGCCGCGCAGCAACAGATGGAAGGCCTCCTGGCGCCGC
ACCGGCCCAAGGAGCCCGCGTGGTTCCTGGCCACCGTCGGCGTCTCGCCCGACCACCAGGGCAAGGGTCT
GGGCAGCGCCGTCGTGCTCCCCGGAGTGGAGGCGGCCGAGCGCGCCGGGGTGCCCGCCTTCCTGGAGACC
TCCGCGCCCCGCAACCTCCCCTTCTACGAGCGGCTCGGCTTCACCGTCACCGCCGACGTCGAGGTGCCCG
AAGGACCGCGCACCTGGTGCATGACCCGCAAGCCCGGTGCCTGACGCCCGCCCCACGACCCGCAGCGCCC
GACCGAAAGGAGCGCACGACCCCATGCATCGCCAGTCGACAATCAACCTCTGGATTACAAAATTTGTGAA
AGATTGACTGGTATTCTTAACTATGTTGCTCCTTTTACGCTATGTGGATACGCTGCTTTAATGCCTTTGT
ATCATGCTATTGCTTCCCGTATGGCTTTCATTTTCTCCTCCTTGTATAAATCCTGGTTGCTGTCTCTTTA
TGAGGAGTTGTGGCCCGTTGTCAGGCAACGTGGCGTGGTGTGCACTGTGTTTGCTGACGCAACCCCCACT
GGTTGGGGCATTGCCACCACCTGTCAGCTCCTTTCCGGGACTTTCGCTTTCCCCCTCCCTATTGCCACGG
CGGAACTCATCGCCGCCTGCCTTGCCCGCTGCTGGACAGGGGCTCGGCTGTTGGGCACTGACAATTCCGT
GGTGTTGTCGGGGAAGCTGACGTCCTTTCCATGGCTGCTCGCCTGTGTTGCCACCTGGATTCTGCGCGGG
ACGTCCTTCTGCTACGTCCCTTCGGCCCTCAATCCAGCGGACCTTCCTTCCCGCGGCCTGCTGCCGGCTC
TGCGGCCTCTTCCGCGTCTTCGCCTTCGCCCTCAGACGAGTCGGATCTCCCTTTGGGCCGCCTCCCCGCC
TGGAATTCGAGCTCGGTACCTTTAAGACCAATGACTTACAAGGCAGCTGTAGATCTTAGCCACTTTTTAA
AAGAAAAGGGGGGACTGGAAGGGCTAATTCACTCCCAACGAAGACAAGATCTGCTTTTTGCTTGTACTGG
GTCTCTCTGGTTAGACCAGATCTGAGCCTGGGAGCTCTCTGGCTAACTAGGGAACCCACTGCTTAAGCCT
CAATAAAGCTTGCCTTGAGTGCTTCAAGTAGTGTGTGCCCGTCTGTTGTGTGACTCTGGTAACTAGAGAT
CCCTCAGACCCTTTTAGTCAGTGTGGAAAATCTCTAGCAGTAGTAGTTCATGTCATCTTATTATTCAGTA
TTTATAACTTGCAAAGAAATGAATATCAGAGAGTGAGAGGAACTTGTTTATTGCAGCTTATAATGGTTAC
AAATAAAGCAATAGCATCACAAATTTCACAAATAAAGCATTTTTTTCACTGCATTCTAGTTGTGGTTTGT
CCAAACTCATCAATGTATCTTATCATGTCTGGCTCTAGCTATCCCGCCCCTAACTCCGCCCATCCCGCCC
CTAACTCCGCCCAGTTCCGCCCATTCTCCGCCCCATGGCTGACTAATTTTTTTTATTTATGCAGAGGCCG
AGGCCGCCTCGGCCTCTGAGCTATTCCAGAAGTAGTGAGGAGGCTTTTTTGGAGGCCTAGGGACGTACCC
AATTCGCCCTATAGTGAGTCGTATTACGCGCGCTCACTGGCCGTCGTTTTACAACGTCGTGACTGGGAAA
ACCCTGGCGTTACCCAACTTAATCGCCTTGCAGCACATCCCCCTTTCGCCAGCTGGCGTAATAGCGAAGA
GGCCCGCACCGATCGCCCTTCCCAACAGTTGCGCAGCCTGAATGGCGAATGGG
[124 nt withheld, positions 5024-5147]
C
[91 nt withheld, positions 5149-5239]
A
[49 nt withheld, positions 5241-5289]
CCTTTGACGTTGGAGTCCACGTTCTTT
[37 nt withheld, positions 5317-5353]
ACCCTATCTCGGTCTATTCTTTTGATTTATAAGGGATTTTGCCGATTTCGGCCTATTGGTTAAAAAATGA
GCTGATTTAACAAAAATTTAACGCGAATTTTAACAAAATATTAACGCTTACAATTTAGGTGGCACTTTTC
GGGGAAATGTGCGCGGAACCCCTATTTGTTTATTTTTCTAAATACATTCAAATATGTATCCGCTCATGAG
ACAATAACCCTGATAAATGCTTCAATAATATTGAAAAAGGAAGAGTATGAGTATTCAACATTTCCGTGTC
GCCCTTATTCCCTTTTTTGCGGCATTTTGCCTTCCTGTTTTTGCTCACCCAGAAACGCTGGTGAAAGTAA
AAGATGCTGAAGATCAGTTGGGTGCACGAGTGGGTTACATCGAACTGGATCTCAACAGCGGTAAGATCCT
TGAGAGTTTTCGCCCCGAAGAACGTTTTCCAATGATGAGCACTTTTAAAGTTCTGCTATGTGGCGCGGTA
TTATCCCGTATTGACGCCGGGCAAGAGCAACTCGGTCGCCGCATACACTATTCTCAGAATGACTTGGTTG
AGTACTCACCAGTCACAGAAAAGCATCTTACGGATGGCATGACAGTAAGAGAATTATGCAGTGCTGCCAT
AACCATGAGTGATAACACTGCGGCCAACTTACTTCTGACAACGATCGGAGGACCGAAGGAGCTAACCGCT
TTTTTGCACAACATGGGGGATCATGTAACTCGCCTTGATCGTTGGGAACCGGAGCTGAATGAAGCCATAC
CAAACGACGAGCGTGACACCACGATGCCTGTAGCAATGGCAACAACGTTGCGCAAACTATTAACTGGCGA
ACTACTTACTCTAGCTTCCCGGCAACAATTAATAGACTGGATGGAGGCGGATAAAGTTGCAGGACCACTT
CTGCGCTCGGCCCTTCCGGCTGGCTGGTTTATTGCTGATAAATCTGGAGCCGGTGAGCGTGGGTCTCGCG
GTATCATTGCAGCACTGGGGCCAGATGGTAAGCCCTCCCGTATCGTAGTTATCTACACGACGGGGAGTCA
GGCAACTATGGATGAACGAAATAGACAGATCGCTGAGATAGGTGCCTCACTGATTAAGCATTGGTAACTG
TCAGACCAAGTTTACTCATATATACTTTAGATTGATTTAAAACTTCATTTTTAATTTAAAAGGATCTAGG
TGAAGATCCTTTTTGATAATCTCATGACCAAAATCCCTTAACGTGAGTTTTCGTTCCACTGAGCGTCAGA
CCCCGTAGAAAAGATCAAAGGATCTTCTTGAGATCCTTTTTTTCTGCGCGTAATCTGCTGCTTGCAAACA
AAAAAACCACCGCTACCAGCGGTGGTTTGTTTGCCGGATCAAGAGCTACCAACTCTTTTTCCGAAGGTAA
CTGGCTTCAGCAGAGCGCAGATACCAAATACTGTTCTTCTAGTGTAGCCGTAGTTAGGCCACCACTTCAA
GAACTCTGTAGCACCGCCTACATACCTCGCTCTGCTAATCCTGTTACCAGTGGCTGCTGCCAGTGGCGAT
AAGTCGTGTCTTACCGGGTTGGACTCAAGACGATAGTTACCGGATAAGGCGCAGCGGTCGGGCTGAACGG
GGGGTTCGTGCACACAGCCCAGCTTGGAGCGAACGACCTACACCGAACTGAGATACCTACAGCGTGAGCT
ATGAGAAAGCGCCACGCTTCCCGAAGGGAGAAAGGCGGACAGGTATCCGGTAAGCGGCAGGGTCGGAACA
GGAGAGCGCACGAGGGAGCTTCCAGGGGGAAACGCCTGGTATCTTTATAGTCCTGTCGGGTTTCGCCACC
TCTGACTTGAGCGTCGATTTTTGTGATGCTCGTCAGGGGGGCGGAGCCTATGGAAAAACGCCAGCAACGC
GGCCTTTTTACGGTTCCTGGCCTTTTGCTGGCCTTTTGCTCACATGTTCTTTCCTGCGTTATCCCCTGAT
TCTGTGGATAACCGTATTACCGCCTTTGAGTGAGCTGATACCGCTCGCCGCAGCCGAACGACCGAGCGCA
GCGAGTCAGTGAGCGAGGAAGCGGAAGAGCGCCCAATACGCAAACCGCCTCTCCCCGCGCGTTGGCCGAT
TCATTAATGCAGCTGGCACGACAGGTTTCCCGACTGGAAAGCGGGCAGTGAGCGCAACGCAATTAATGTG
AGTTAGCTCACTCATTAGGCACCCCAGGCTTTACACTTTATGCTTCCGGCTCGTATGTTGTGTGGAATTG
TGAGCGGATAACAATTTCACACAGGAAACAGCTATGACCATGATTACGCCAAGCGCGCAATTAACCCTCA
CTAAAGGGAACAAAAGCTGGAGCTGCAAGCTTAATGTAGTCTTATGCAATACTCTTGTAGTCTTGCAACA
TGGTAACGATGAGTTAGCAACATGCCTTACAAGGAGAGAAAAAGCACCGTGCATGCCGATTGGTGGAAGT
AAGGTGGTACGATCGTGCCTTATTAGGAAGGCAACAGACGGGTCTGACATGGATTGGACGAACCACTGAA
TTGCCGCATTGCAGAGATATTGTATTTAAGTGCCTAGCTCGATACATAAACGGGTCTCTCTGGTTAGACC
AGATCTGAGCCTGGGAGCTCTCTGGCTAACTAGGGAACCCACTGCTTAAGCCTCAATAAAGCTTGCCTTG
AGTGCTTCAAGTAGTGTGTGCCCGTCTGTTGTGTGACTCTGGTAACTAGAGATCCCTCAGACCCTTTTAG
TCAGTGTGGAAAATCTCTAGCAGTGGCGCCCGAACAGGGACTTGAAAGCGAAAGGGAAACCAGAGGAGCT
CTCTCGACGCAGGACTCGGCTTGCTGAAGCGCGCACGGCAAGAGGCGAGGGGCGGCGACTGGTGAGTACG
CCAAAAATTTTGACTAGCGGAGGCTAGAAGGAGAGAGATGGGTGCGAGAGCGTCAGTATTAAGCGGGGGA
GAATTAGATCGCGATGGGAAAAAATTCGGTTAAGGCCAGGGGGAAAGAAAAAATATAAATTAAAACATAT
AGTATGGGCAAGCAGGGAGCTAGAACGATTCGCAGTTAATCCTGGCCTGTTAGAAACATCAGAAGGCTGT
AGACAAATACTGGGACAGCTACAACCATCCCTTCAGACAGGATCAGAAGAACTTAGATCATTATATAATA
CAGTAGCAACCCTCTATTGTGTGCATCAAAGGATAGAGATAAAAGACACCAAGGAAGCTTTAGACAAGAT
AGAGGAAGAGCAAAACAAAAGTAAGACCACCGCACAGCAAGCGGCCGCTGATCTTCAGACCTGGAGGAGG
AGATATGAGGGACAATTGGAGAAGTGAATTATATAAATATAAAGTAGTAAAAATTGAACCATTAGGAGTA
GCACCCACCAAGGCAAAGAGAAGAGTGGTGCAGAGAGAAAAAAGAGCAGTGGGAATAGGAGCTTTGTTCC
TTGGGTTCTTGGGAGCAGCAGGAAGCACTATGGGCGCAGCGTCAATGACGCTGACGGTACAGGCCAGACA
ATTATTGTCTGGTATAGTGCAGCAGCAGAACAATTTGCTGAGGGCTATTGAGGCGCAACAGCATCTGTTG
CAACTCACAGTCTGGGGCATCAAGCAGCTCCAGGCAAGAATCCTGGCTGTGGAAAGATACCTAAAGGATC
AACAGCTCCTGGGGATTTGGGGTTGCTCTGGAAAACTCATTTGCACCACTGCTGTGCCTTGGAATGCTAG
TTGGAGTAATAAATCTCTGGAACAGATTTGGAATCACACGACCTGGATGGAGTGGGACAGAGAAATTAAC
AATTACACAAGCTTAATACACTCCTTAATTGAAGAATCGCAAAACCAGCAAGAAAAGAATGAACAAGAAT
TATTGGAATTAGATAAATGGGCAAGTTTGTGGAATTGGTTTAACATAACAAATTGGCTGTGGTATATAAA
ATTATTCATAATGATAGTAGGAGGCTTGGTAGGTTTAAGAATAGTTTTTGCTGTACTTTCTATAGTGAAT
AGAGTTAGGCAGGGATATTCACCATTATCGTTTCAGACCCACCTCCCAACCCCGAGGGGACCCGACAGGC
CCGAAGGAATAGAAGAAGAAGGTGGAGAGAGAGACAGAGACAGATCCATTCGATTAGTGAACGGATCTCG
ACGGTATCGGTTAACTTTTAAAAGAAAAGGGGGGATTGGGGGGTACAGTGCAGGGGAAAGAATAGTAGAC
ATAATAGCAACAGACATACAAACTAAAGAATTACAAAAACAAATTACAAAATTCAAAATTTTATCGATAA
GCTTGGGAGTTCCGCGTT
Features (pLannotate 1.2.2; 31 found; start..end, strand, type, name):
    301..504     +  promoter       CMV promoter: human cytomegalovirus (CMV) immediate early promoter
    587..607     +  CDS            FLAG (fragment): FLAG® epitope tag, followed by an enterokinase cleavage site
    623..1111    +  CDS            cp-mKate (fragment): cp-mKate is a basic (constitutively fluorescent) red fluorescent protein published in 2011, derived from Entacmaea quadricolor.
   1046..2467    +  CDS            RCaMP: RCaMP is a basic (constitutively fluorescent) red fluorescent protein published in 2013, derived from Entacmaea quadricolor.
   2465..2488    +  CDS            mNectarine (fragment): pH-sensitive monomeric red fluorescent protein derived from DsRed and mTangerine (Johnson et al., 2009) mammalian codon-optimized
   2536..2865    +  promoter       SV40 promoter: SV40 enhancer and early promoter
   2875..3474    +  CDS            PuroR: puromycin N-acetyltransferase; pac from Streptomyces alboniger; confers resistance to puromycin
   3541..4129    +  misc_feature   WPRE: woodchuck hepatitis virus posttranscriptional regulatory element
   4146..4214    +  CDS            nef (fragment): NEF_HV1Z2 - Experimental evidence at protein level: Swiss-Prot protein existence level 1. Extracellular Nef protein targets CD4(+) T-lymphocytes for apoptosis by interacting with CXCR4 surface receptors. From Human immunodeficiency virus type 1 group M subtype D (isolate Z2/CDC-Z34) (HIV-1).
   4216..4449    +  LTR            3' LTR (ΔU3): self-inactivating 3' long terminal repeat (LTR) from HIV-1
   4521..4642    +  polyA_signal   SV40 poly(A) signal: SV40 polyadenylation signal
   4682..4817    +  rep_origin     SV40 ori: SV40 origin of replication
   4838..4856    -  promoter       T7 promoter: promoter for bacteriophage T7 RNA polymerase
   4864..5019    +  CDS            lacZα (fragment): LacZα fragment of β-galactosidase; lacZ fragment
   5024..5452    +  rep_origin     f1 ori (sequence partly withheld): f1 bacteriophage origin of replication; arrow indicates direction of (+) strand synthesis
   5505..5609    +  promoter       AmpR promoter: bla
   5610..6470    +  CDS            AmpR: β-lactamase; bla; confers resistance to ampicillin, carbenicillin, and related antibiotics
   6641..7229    +  rep_origin     ori: high-copy-number ColE1/pMB1/pBR322/pUC origin of replication
   7412..7504    +  CDS            lacI (fragment): lac repressor; lacI; The lac repressor binds to the lac operator to inhibit transcription in E. coli. This inhibition can be relieved by adding lactose or isopropyl-β-D-thiogalactopyranoside (IPTG).
   7517..7538    +  protein_bind   CAP binding site: CAP binding activates transcription in the presence of cAMP. E. coli catabolite activator protein
   7553..7583    +  promoter       lac promoter: promoter for the E. coli lac operon
   7591..7607    +  protein_bind   lac operator: The lac repressor binds to the lac operator to inhibit transcription in E. coli. This inhibition can be relieved by adding lactose or isopropyl-β-D-thiogalactopyranoside (IPTG). lac repressor encoded by lacI
   7652..7670    +  promoter       T3 promoter: promoter for bacteriophage T3 RNA polymerase
   7698..7924    +  promoter       RSV promoter: Rous sarcoma virus enhancer/promoter
   7925..8105    +  LTR            5' LTR (truncated): truncated 5' long terminal repeat (LTR) from HIV-1
   8152..8277    +  misc_feature   HIV-1 Ψ: packaging signal of human immunodeficiency virus type 1
   8261..8624    +  CDS            HIV-1 gag (fragment): gag protein from human immunodeficiency virus 1; gag
   8770..9003    +  misc_feature   RRE: The Rev response element (RRE) of HIV-1 allows for Rev-dependent mRNA export from the nucleus to the cytoplasm.
   9380..9480    +  CDS            Rev (fragment): human immunodeficiency virus 1 (HIV-1) Rev protein; rev; enhances nuclear export of unspliced and incompletely spliced viral mRNAs
   9499..9615    +  misc_feature   cPPT/CTS: central polypurine tract and central termination sequence of HIV-1
   9638..300     +  enhancer       CMV enhancer (across the origin): human cytomegalovirus immediate early enhancer
