[The description below was written by a language model from this plasmid's Addgene catalogue record and pLannotate feature annotations shown in this document.]
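Description:
pLenti_CMV:Flag-Antares is a 9.6 kb third-generation-style, self-inactivating HIV-1 lentiviral transfer plasmid for expressing a bioluminescent reporter in mammalian cells, either by direct transfection or after packaging into lentiviral particles. In bacteria it is maintained through a high-copy ColE1/pUC origin with ampicillin resistance, and it also carries an f1 origin and remnants of a lac/T3/T7 cloning region. The viral portion consists of an RSV promoter driving a truncated 5' LTR, the Ψ packaging signal with a partial gag sequence, the Rev response element, the cPPT/CTS, a WPRE and a ΔU3 3' LTR followed by an SV40 polyadenylation signal. The RSV-driven chimeric 5' LTR should make genomic RNA production Tat-independent. The deleted U3 inactivates the LTR promoter after integration, leaving expression to the internal promoters.

The payload is a 1.9 kb synthetic insert cloned between XbaI and BamHI and driven by the CMV enhancer/promoter. It encodes Antares with a single N-terminal FLAG epitope. Antares is a fusion in which NanoLuc luciferase is flanked by two copies of the orange fluorescent protein CyOFP1, so that luciferase energy is transferred by BRET to the fluorophores and emitted at a red-shifted, orange wavelength. The automated annotation labels this region as cp-mKate, RCaMP and mNectarine fragments. These are best read as homology hits to the related *Entacmaea*-derived fluorescent domains of CyOFP1, not as separate elements. Downstream, an SV40 promoter drives puromycin N-acetyltransferase, allowing selection of stably transduced cells. The construct belongs to a set of engineered BRET reporters developed for multispectral bioluminescent imaging of tumor biology in vivo, and the FLAG tag allows immunodetection of the reporter.
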