Addgene plasmid #208852: pLenti_CMV:Flag-Antares
Purpose: Expresses FLAG epitope-tagged Antares "Orange" BRET reporter in mammalian cells.
Depositing lab: Antonio Amelio. Depositing organization: H. Lee Moffitt Cancer Center and Research Institute. Publication: Optimized in vivo multispectral bioluminescent imaging of tumor biology using engineered BRET reporters. Labra B, Parag-Sharma K, Powers JJ, Srivastava S, Walker JR, Kirkland TA, Brennan CK, Prescher JA, Amelio AL. iScience. 2024 Aug 8;27(9):110655. doi: 10.1016/j.isci.2024.110655. eCollection 2024 Sep 20. PubMed 39252965.
Backbone
  Vector backbone: pLenti
  Vector type: Mammalian Expression, Lentiviral
  Selectable markers: Puromycin
Growth in bacteria
  Bacterial resistance: Ampicillin, 100 μg/mL
  Growth temperature: 37°C
  Growth strain: NEB Stable
  Copy number: High Copy
Gene/Insert
  Gene/Insert name: Antares (alt name: CyOFP1-NanoLuc-CyOFP1 BRET fusion)
  Species: Synthetic
  Insert size (bp): 1905
  Promoter: CMV
  Tag / fusion protein: 1xFLAG (N terminal on insert)
  Cloning method: Restriction Enzyme; 5′ cloning site XbaI (not destroyed); 3′ cloning site BamHI (not destroyed)
  Sequencing primers: 5′ CMV
Terms and licenses: Academic/Nonprofit Terms; Industry Terms: Not Available to Industry
How to cite: pLenti_CMV:Flag-Antares was a gift from Antonio Amelio (Addgene plasmid # 208852 ; http://n2t.net/addgene:208852 ; RRID:Addgene_208852)
